Addgene plasmid #156604: pD649-HAsp-PROCR-Fc(DAPA)-AviTag-6xHis
Purpose: Mammalian expression of cell-surface protein extracellular domain fused to Fc(DAPA)-Avi-6xHis. Protein is secreted from cells.
Depositing lab: Chris Garcia. Depositing organization: Stanford University. Publication: A Human IgSF Cell-Surface Interactome Reveals a Complex Network of Protein-Protein Interactions. Wojtowicz WM, Vielmetter J, Fernandes RA, Siepe DH, Eastman CL, Chisholm GB, Cox S, Klock H, Anderson PW, Rue SM, Miller JJ, Glaser SM, Bragstad ML, Vance J, Lam AW, Lesley SA, Zinn K, Garcia KC. Cell. 2020 Aug 20;182(4):1027-1043.e17. doi: 10.1016/j.cell.2020.07.025. PubMed 32822567.
Backbone
  Vector backbone: pD649
  Backbone size w/o insert (bp): 6106
  Vector type: Mammalian Expression
Growth in bacteria
  Bacterial resistance: Ampicillin, 100 μg/mL
  Growth temperature: 37°C
  Growth strain: DH5alpha
  Copy number: High Copy
Gene/Insert
  Gene/Insert name: PROCR (alt name: EPCR)
  Species: H. sapiens (human)
  Insert size (bp): 579
  Mutation: Fc region of human IgG contains D265A and P329A mutations (DAPA)
  Entrez Gene: PROCR (a.k.a. CCCA, CCD41, EPCR)
  Promoter: CMV/SP6
  Tag / fusion protein: Fc(DAPA)-AviTag-6xHis (C terminal on backbone)
  Cloning method: Restriction Enzyme; 5′ cloning site GCGGCCGC (not destroyed); 3′ cloning site GGCGCGCC (not destroyed)
  Sequencing primers: 5′ ATTTAGGTGACACTATAG; 3′ CACGTACCAGTTGAACTTCACC
Resource information
  A portion of this plasmid was derived from a plasmid made by: synthesis by ThermoFisher
Terms and licenses: Academic/Nonprofit Terms; Industry Terms: Not Available to Industry
Depositor comments: Some plasmids in this collection may have an IS4-like element ISVsa5 family transposase upstream of the CMV promoter.
How to cite: pD649-HAsp-PROCR-Fc(DAPA)-AviTag-6xHis was a gift from Chris Garcia (Addgene plasmid # 156604 ; http://n2t.net/addgene:156604 ; RRID:Addgene_156604)
