[The description below was written by a language model from this plasmid's Addgene catalogue record and pLannotate feature annotations shown in this document.]
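Description:
pD649-HAsp-PROCR-Fc(DAPA)-AviTag-6xHis is a mammalian expression plasmid built on the pD649 backbone for secreted production of the extracellular domain of human PROCR (endothelial protein C receptor, EPCR). It is maintained in E. coli as a high-copy plasmid through a ColE1/pUC-type origin and selected with ampicillin via a complete β-lactamase gene. The annotation also shows an SV40 early promoter and bacterial EM7 promoter preceding a puromycin N-acetyltransferase coding region with an SV40 polyadenylation signal, which would allow puromycin selection in mammalian cells. Short fragments of KanR, lacZα, ble and the f1 origin appear to be non-functional backbone remnants. The depositor notes that some plasmids in this collection may carry an IS4-like transposase element upstream of the CMV promoter, but no such feature is annotated here.

The expression cassette is driven by the CMV enhancer and immediate-early promoter, followed by a fragment of CMV intron A and an SP6 promoter, which could support in vitro transcription and serves as a sequencing primer site. An N-terminal signal peptide (named HAsp in the construct, though the annotation software matched part of it to an immunoglobulin heavy chain leader) directs the protein into the secretory pathway. The 579 bp PROCR ectodomain sits between preserved NotI and AscI sites, so inserts can be exchanged in the common backbone. It is fused at its C terminus to a human IgG1 Fc carrying the D265A and P329A (DAPA) substitutions, which are generally used to reduce Fc effector binding. An AviTag for site-specific biotinylation and a 6xHis tag for affinity purification follow according to the record, although neither is individually annotated, and a bGH polyadenylation signal ends the unit. The plasmid belongs to a collection used to produce dimeric, taggable ectodomains for screening interactions among human cell-surface proteins.
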