Features (pLannotate 1.2.2; 21 found; start..end, strand, type, name):
    119..143     -  CDS            KanR (fragment): aminoglycoside phosphotransferase; aph(3')-Ia; confers resistance to kanamycin
    254..842     +  rep_origin     ori: high-copy-number ColE1/pMB1/pBR322/pUC origin of replication
   1067..1084    +  terminator     rrnB T2 terminator (fragment): transcription terminator T2 from the E. coli rrnB gene
   1109..1128    -  CDS            lacZα (fragment): LacZα fragment of β-galactosidase; lacZ fragment
   1584..1600    +  protein_bind   lac operator: The lac repressor binds to the lac operator to inhibit transcription in E. coli. This inhibition can be relieved by adding lactose or isopropyl-β-D-thiogalactopyranoside (IPTG). lac repressor encoded by lacI
   1843..2146    +  enhancer       CMV enhancer: human cytomegalovirus immediate early enhancer
   2147..2350    +  promoter       CMV promoter: human cytomegalovirus (CMV) immediate early promoter
   2486..2529    +  intron         CMV intron (fragment): modified intron A from human cytomegalovirus
   2581..2599    +  promoter       SP6 promoter: promoter for bacteriophage SP6 RNA polymerase
   2603..2640    +  CDS            IgH signal sequence (fragment): signal sequence from the mouse immunoglobulin heavy chain variable region
   2689..3327    +  CDS            PROCR (fragment) (sequence partly withheld): EPCR_HUMAN - Also known as EPCR. Experimental evidence at protein level: Swiss-Prot protein existence level 1. Binds activated protein C. Enhances protein C activation by the thrombin-thrombomodulin complex; plays a role in the protein C pathway controlling blood coagulation. From Homo sapiens (Human).
   3268..4020    +  CDS            IGHG1 (fragment) (sequence partly withheld): IGHG1_HUMAN - Experimental evidence at protein level: Swiss-Prot protein existence level 1. Constant region of immunoglobulin heavy chains. Immunoglobulins, also known as antibodies, are membrane-bound or secreted glycoproteins produced by B lymphocytes. In the recognition phase of humoral immunity, the membrane-bound immunoglobulins serve as receptors which, upon binding of a specific antigen, trigger the clonal expansion and differentiation of B lymphocytes into immunoglobulins- secreting plasma cells. Secreted immunoglobulins mediate the effector phase of humoral immunity, which results in
   4235..4346    +  polyA_signal   bGH poly(A) signal: bovine growth hormone polyadenylation signal
   4347..4455    +  rep_origin     f1 ori (fragment): f1 bacteriophage origin of replication; arrow indicates direction of (+) strand synthesis
   4469..4798    +  promoter       SV40 promoter: SV40 enhancer and early promoter
   4846..4893    +  promoter       EM7 promoter: synthetic bacterial promoter&nbsp
   4912..5511    +  CDS            PuroR (fragment): puromycin N-acetyltransferase; pac from Streptomyces; confers resistance to puromycin
   5521..5646    +  CDS            ble (fragment): BLE_KLEPN - Experimental evidence at protein level: Swiss-Prot protein existence level 1. Binding protein with a strong affinity to the bleomycin family of antibiotics. Binds to CL990; an antimitotic-antibiotic compound. From Klebsiella pneumoniae.
   5641..5762    +  polyA_signal   SV40 poly(A) signal: SV40 polyadenylation signal
   5815..6675    -  CDS            AmpR: β-lactamase; bla; confers resistance to ampicillin, carbenicillin, and related antibiotics
   6678..89      -  promoter       AmpR promoter (fragment) (across the origin): bla
>Addgene plasmid #156604 | pD649-HAsp-PROCR-Fc(DAPA)-AviTag-6xHis | depositor full sequence | sequence record 302317 | Full Sequence
TTTCAATATTATTGAAGCATTTATCAGGGTTATTGTCTCATGAGCGGATACATATTTGAATGTATTTAGA
AAAATAAACAAATAGGGGTCAGTGTTACAACCAATTAACCAATTCTGAACATTATCGCGAGCCCATTTAT
ACCTGAATATGGCTCATAACACCCCTTGCTCATGACCAAAATCCCTTAACGTGAGTTACGCGCGCGTCGT
TCCACTGAGCGTCAGACCCCGTAGAAAAGATCAAAGGATCTTCTTGAGATCCTTTTTTTCTGCGCGTAAT
CTGCTGCTTGCAAACAAAAAAACCACCGCTACCAGCGGTGGTTTGTTTGCCGGATCAAGAGCTACCAACT
CTTTTTCCGAAGGTAACTGGCTTCAGCAGAGCGCAGATACCAAATACTGTTCTTCTAGTGTAGCCGTAGT
TAGCCCACCACTTCAAGAACTCTGTAGCACCGCCTACATACCTCGCTCTGCTAATCCTGTTACCAGTGGC
TGCTGCCAGTGGCGATAAGTCGTGTCTTACCGGGTTGGACTCAAGACGATAGTTACCGGATAAGGCGCAG
CGGTCGGGCTGAACGGGGGGTTCGTGCACACAGCCCAGCTTGGAGCGAACGACCTACACCGAACTGAGAT
ACCTACAGCGTGAGCTATGAGAAAGCGCCACGCTTCCCGAAGGGAGAAAGGCGGACAGGTATCCGGTAAG
CGGCAGGGTCGGAACAGGAGAGCGCACGAGGGAGCTTCCAGGGGGAAACGCCTGGTATCTTTATAGTCCT
GTCGGGTTTCGCCACCTCTGACTTGAGCGTCGATTTTTGTGATGCTCGTCAGGGGGGCGGAGCCTATGGA
AAAACGCCAGCAACGCGGCCTTTTTACGGTTCCTGGCCTTTTGCTGGCCTTTTGCTCACATGTTCTTTCC
TGCGTTATCCCCTGATTCTGTGGATAACCGTATTACCGCCTTTGAGTGAGCTGATACCGCTCGCCGCAGC
CGAACGACCGAGCGCAGCGAGTCAGTGAGCGAGGAAGCGGAAGGCGAGAGTAGGGAACTGCCAGGCATCA
AACTAAGCAGAAGGCCCCTGACGGATGGCCTTTTTGCGTTTCTACAAACTCTTTCTGTGTTGTAAAACGA
CGGCCAGTCTTAAGCTCGGGCCCCCTGGGCGGTTCTGATAACGAGTAATCGTTAATCCGCAAATAACGTA
AAAACCCGCTTCGGCGGGTTTTTTTATGGGGGGAGTTTAGGGAAAGAGCATTTGTCAGAATATTTAAGGG
CGCCTGTCACTTTGCTTGATATATGAGAATTATTTAACCTTATAAATGAGAAAAAAGCAACGCACTTTAA
ATAAGATACGTTGCTTTTTCGATTGATGAACACCTATAATTAAACTATTCATCTATTATTTATGATTTTT
TGTATATACAATATTTCTAGTTTGTTAAAGAGAATTAAGAAAATAAATCTCGAAAATAATAAAGGGAAAA
TCAGTTTTTGATATCAAAATTATACATGTCAACGATAATACAAAATATAATACAAACTATAAGATGTTAT
CAGTATTTATTATCATTTAGAATAAATTTTGTGTCGCCCTTAATTGTGAGCGGATAACAATTACGAGCTT
CATGCACAGTGGCGTTGACTCAATATTGGCCATTAGCCATATTATTCATTGGTTATATAGCATAAATCAA
TATTGGCTATTGGCCATTGCATACGTTGTATCTATATCATAATATGTACATTTATATTGGCTCATGTCCA
ATATGACCGCCATGTTGGCATTGATTATTGACTAGTTATTAATAGTAATCAATTACGGGGTCATTAGTTC
ATAGCCCATATATGGAGTTCCGCGTTACATAACTTACGGTAAATGGCCCGCCTGGCTGACCGCCCAACGA
CCCCCGCCCATTGACGTCAATAATGACGTATGTTCCCATAGTAACGCCAATAGGGACTTTCCATTGACGT
CAATGGGTGGAGTATTTACGGTAAACTGCCCACTTGGCAGTACATCAAGTGTATCATATGCCAAGTACGC
CCCCTATTGACGTCAATGACGGTAAATGGCCCGCCTGGCATTATGCCCAGTACATGACCTTATGGGACTT
TCCTACTTGGCAGTACATCTACGTATTAGTCATCGCTATTACCATGGTGATGCGGTTTTGGCAGTACATC
AATGGGCGTGGATAGCGGTTTGACTCACGGGGATTTCCAAGTCTCCACCCCATTGACGTCAATGGGAGTT
TGTTTTGGCACCAAAATCAACGGGACTTTCCAAAATGTCGTAACAACTCCGCCCCATTGACGCAAATGGG
CGGTAGGCGTGTACGGTGGGAGGTCTATATAAGCAGAGCTCGTTTAGTGAACCGTCAGATCGCCTGGAGA
CGCCATCCACGCTGTTTTGACCTCCATAGAAGACACCGGGACCGATCCAGCCTCCGCGGCCGGGAACGGT
GCATTGGAACGCGGATTCCCCGTGCCAAGAGTGACGTAAGTACCGCCTATAGAGTCTATAGGCCCACCCC
CTTGGCTTCGTTAGAACGCGGCTACAATTAATACATAACCTTATGTATCATACACATACGATTTAGGTGA
CACTATAGAATAACATCCACTTTGCCTTTCTCTCCACAGGTGTCCACTCCCAGGTCCAACTGCACCTCGG
TTCTATCGAAAACGCGCCTGCTAGCGCCACCATGAAGACCATCATTGCCCTGAGCTACATCTTCTGCCTG
GTGTTCGCTGCGGCCGCCTCTCAAGATGCTTCTGAT
[516 nt withheld, positions 2767-3282]
GCCGAGAATACCAAGGGCAGCCAGACCAGCAGAAGCTACACCTCTGGCGCGCCGGGCGGCGACAAGACCC
ACACCTGCCCCCCCTGCCCAGCTCCAGAACTGCTGGGAGGGCCTTCCGTGTTCCTGTTCCCCCCCAAGCC
CAAGGACACCCTGATGATCAGCAGGACCCCCGAGGTGACCTGCGTGGTGGTGGCCGTGTCCCACGAGGAC
CCAGAGGTGAAGTTCAACTGGTACGTGGACGGCGTGGAGGTGCACAACGCCAAGACCAAGCCCAGAGAGG
AGCAGTACAACAGCACCTACAGGGTGGTGTCCGTGCTGACCGTGCTGCACCAGGACTGGCTGAACGGCAA
AGAATACAAGTGCAAAGTCTCCAACAAGGCCCTGGCTGCCCCAATCGAAAAGACAATCAGCAAGGCCAAG
GGCCAGCCACGGGAGCCCCAGGTGTACACCCTGCCCCCCAGCCGGGAGGAGATGACCAAGAACCAGGTGT
CCCTGACCTGTCTGGTGAAGGGCTTCTACCCCAGCGATATCGCCGTGGAGTGGGAGAGCAACGGCCAGCC
CGAGAACAACTACAAGACCACCCCCCCAGTGCTGGACAGCGACGGCAGCTTCTTCCTGTACAGCAAGCTG
ACCGTGGACAAGTCCAGGTGGCAGCAGGGCAACGTGTTCAGCTGCAGCGTGATGCACGAGGCCCTGCACA
ACCACTACACCCAGAAGTCCCTGAGCCTGAGCCCCGGCGGCAGCGGTCTTAATGATATTTTCGAGGCTCA
GAAGATTGAGTGGCATGAACACCACCACCATCACCACTAAGGCCGGCCTGTAGTCACTGGCACAACGCGT
TACCCGGTAAGCCAATCGGGTATACACGGTCGTCATACTGCAGACAGGGTTCTTCTACTTTGCAAGATAG
TCTTGAGTAGTAAAATAAATAGATAGAGAAAATCAGCCTCGACTGTGCCTTCTAGTTGCCAGCCATCTGT
TGTTTGCCCCTCCCCCGTGCCTTCCTTGACCCTGGAAGGTGCCACTCCCACTGTCCTTTCCTAATAAAAT
GAGGAAATTGCATCACAACACTCAACCCTATCTCGGTCTATTCTTTTGATTTATAAGGGATTTTGCCGAT
TTCGGCCTATTGGTTAAAAAATGAGCTGATTTAACAAAAATTTAACGCGAATTAATTCTGTGGAATGTGT
GTCAGTTAGGGTGTGGAAAGTCCCCAGGCTCCCCAGCAGGCAGAAGTATGCAAAGCATGCATCTCAATTA
GTCAGCAACCAGGTGTGGAAAGTCCCCAGGCTCCCCAGCAGGCAGAAGTATGCAAAGCATGCATCTCAAT
TAGTCAGCAACCATAGTCCCGCCCCTAACTCCGCCCATCCCGCCCCTAACTCCGCCCAGTTCCGCCCATT
CTCCGCCCCATGGCTGACTAATTTTTTTTATTTATGCAGAGGCCGAGGCCGCCTCTGCCTCTGAGCTATT
CCAGAAGTAGTGAGGAGGCTTTTTTGGAGGCCTAGGCTTTTGCAAAAAGCTCCCGGGAGCTTGTATATCC
ATTTTCGGATCTGATCAGCACGTGTTGACAATTAATCATCGGCATAGTATATCGGCATAGTATAATACGA
CAAGGTGAGGAACTAAACCATGACCGAGTACAAGCCCACGGTGCGCCTCGCCACCCGCGACGACGTCCCC
AGGGCCGTACGCACCCTCGCCGCCGCGTTCGCCGACTACCCCGCCACGCGCCACACCGTCGATCCGGACC
GCCACATCGAGCGGGTCACCGAGCTGCAAGAACTCTTCCTCACGCGCGTCGGGCTCGACATCGGCAAGGT
GTGGGTCGCGGACGACGGCGCCGCGGTGGCGGTCTGGACCACGCCGGAGAGCGTCGAAGCGGGGGCGGTG
TTCGCCGAGATCGGCCCGCGCATGGCCGAGTTGAGCGGTTCCCGGCTGGCCGCGCAGCAACAGATGGAAG
GCCTCCTGGCGCCGCACCGGCCCAAGGAGCCCGCGTGGTTCCTGGCCACCGTCGGCGTCTCGCCCGACCA
CCAGGGCAAGGGTCTGGGCAGCGCCGTCGTGCTCCCCGGAGTGGAGGCGGCCGAGCGCGCCGGGGTGCCC
GCCTTCCTGGAGACATCCGCGCCCCGCAACCTCCCCTTCTACGAGCGGCTCGGCTTCACCGTCACCGCCG
ACGTCGAGGTGCCCGAAGGACCGCGCACCTGGTGCATGACCCGCAAGCCCGGTGCCTGACACGTGCTACG
AGATTTCGATTCCACCGCCGCCTTCTATGAAAGGTTGGGCTTCGGAATCGTTTTCCGGGACGCCGGCTGG
ATGATCCTCCAGCGCGGGGATCTCATGCTGGAGTTCTTCGCCCACCCCAACTTGTTTATTGCAGCTTATA
ATGGTTACAAATAAAGCAATAGCATCACAAATTTCACAAATAAAGCATTTTTTTCACTGCATTCTAGTTG
TGGTTTGTCCAAACTCATCAATGTATCTTATCATGTCTGTATACCGTCGACCTCTAGCTAGAGCTTGGCG
TAATCATGGTCATTACCAATGCTTAATCAGTGAGGCACCTATCTCAGCGATCTGTCTATTTCGTTCATCC
ATAGTTGCCTGACTCCCCGTCGTGTAGATAACTACGATACGGGAGGGCTTACCATCTGGCCCCAGCGCTG
CGATGATACCGCGAGAACCACGCTCACCGGCTCCGGATTTATCAGCAATAAACCAGCCAGCCGGAAGGGC
CGAGCGCAGAAGTGGTCCTGCAACTTTATCCGCCTCCATCCAGTCTATTAATTGTTGCCGGGAAGCTAGA
GTAAGTAGTTCGCCAGTTAATAGTTTGCGCAACGTTGTTGCCATCGCTACAGGCATCGTGGTGTCACGCT
CGTCGTTTGGTATGGCTTCATTCAGCTCCGGTTCCCAACGATCAAGGCGAGTTACATGATCCCCCATGTT
GTGCAAAAAAGCGGTTAGCTCCTTCGGTCCTCCGATCGTTGTCAGAAGTAAGTTGGCCGCAGTGTTATCA
CTCATGGTTATGGCAGCACTGCATAATTCTCTTACTGTCATGCCATCCGTAAGATGCTTTTCTGTGACTG
GTGAGTACTCAACCAAGTCATTCTGAGAATAGTGTATGCGGCGACCGAGTTGCTCTTGCCCGGCGTCAAT
ACGGGATAATACCGCGCCACATAGCAGAACTTTAAAAGTGCTCATCATTGGAAAACGTTCTTCGGGGCGA
AAACTCTCAAGGATCTTACCGCTGTTGAGATCCAGTTCGATGTAACCCACTCGTGCACCCAACTGATCTT
CAGCATCTTTTACTTTCACCAGCGTTTCTGGGTGAGCAAAAACAGGAAGGCAAAATGCCGCAAAAAAGGG
AATAAGGGCGACACGGAAATGTTGAATACTCATATTCTTCCTT
