>Addgene plasmid #156604 | pD649-HAsp-PROCR-Fc(DAPA)-AviTag-6xHis | depositor partial sequence | sequence record 302318 | insert (extracellular domain)
TCTCAAGATGCTTCTGAT
[516 nt withheld, positions 19-534]
GCCGAGAATACCAAGGGCAGCCAGACCAGCAGAAGCTACACCTCT
